Addgene plasmid #216221: NMD2_lenti
Purpose: Nonsense mediated decay GFP P2A RFP reporter with two b-globin introns in lenti backbone
Depositing lab: Rebecca Voorhees. Publication: Coupled protein quality control during nonsense-mediated mRNA decay. Inglis AJ, Guna A, Galvez-Merchan A, Pal A, Esantsi TK, Keys HR, Frenkel EM, Oania R, Weissman JS, Voorhees RM. J Cell Sci. 2023 May 15;136(10):jcs261216. doi: 10.1242/jcs.261216. Epub 2023 May 23. PubMed 37218462.
Backbone
  Vector backbone: SFFV-tet3G lentiviral backbone
  Total vector size (bp): 12391
  Vector type: Mammalian Expression
Growth in bacteria
  Bacterial resistance: Ampicillin, 100 μg/mL
  Growth temperature: 37°C
  Growth strain: NEB Stable
  Copy number: High Copy
Gene/Insert
  Gene/Insert name: GFP P2A RFP_b-globin intron x2
  Species: H. sapiens (human)
  Insert size (bp): 9066
Terms and licenses: Academic/Nonprofit Terms; Industry Terms: Not Available to Industry
How to cite: NMD2_lenti was a gift from Rebecca Voorhees (Addgene plasmid # 216221 ; http://n2t.net/addgene:216221 ; RRID:Addgene_216221)
