[The description below was written by a language model from this plasmid's Addgene catalogue record and pLannotate feature annotations shown in this document.]
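Description:
NMD2_lenti is a lentiviral reporter plasmid for monitoring nonsense-mediated mRNA decay (NMD) in mammalian cells, built on a backbone the record calls "SFFV-tet3G lentiviral". It is about 12.4 kb and is propagated in E. coli through a high-copy ColE1/pUC-type origin with ampicillin selection (AmpR). The HIV-1-derived transfer elements include a truncated 5' LTR, the Ψ packaging signal running into a gag fragment, the RRE, cPPT/CTS and a self-inactivating ΔU3 3' LTR. The plasmid backbone outside the LTRs also carries an SV40 promoter followed by gpt fragments, SV40 small t intron sequences and an SV40 poly(A) signal. Despite the backbone name, the feature table annotates neither an SFFV promoter nor a Tet-On 3G transactivator, so the transactivator may need to be supplied separately; the record does not clarify this.

The reporter cassette lies between the cPPT and the 3' LTR in the antisense orientation relative to the viral genome, an arrangement that commonly preserves introns during production of the genomic RNA. A doxycycline-responsive TRE3GV promoter drives an EGFP-type green protein followed by an mRFP1-family red protein, which the catalogue entry says are linked by a P2A peptide (not separately annotated). Downstream come two tandem copies of a human β-globin segment, each comprising HBB exon sequence interrupted by an intron, and then β-globin and bGH polyadenylation signals. Introns placed downstream of the reporter stop codon would be expected to deposit exon junction complexes that mark the transcript as an NMD substrate. The two fluorophores provide a dual-colour readout, though the record does not spell out how it is interpreted. The associated work concerns protein quality control coupled to NMD.
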