Features (pLannotate 1.2.2; 40 found; start..end, strand, type, name):
    312..545     +  misc_feature   RRE: The Rev response element (RRE) of HIV-1 allows for Rev-dependent mRNA export from the nucleus to the cytoplasm.
    922..1022    +  CDS            Rev (fragment): human immunodeficiency virus 1 (HIV-1) Rev protein; rev; enhances nuclear export of unspliced and incompletely spliced viral mRNAs
   1059..1176    +  misc_feature   cPPT/CTS: central polypurine tract and central termination sequence of HIV-1
   1213..1437    -  polyA_signal   bGH poly(A) signal: bovine growth hormone polyadenylation signal
   1480..1584    -  polyA_signal   β-globin poly(A) (fragment): human β-globin polyadenylation signal
   1588..1710    -  CDS            HBB: HBB_COLGU - Experimental evidence at transcript level: Swiss-Prot protein existence level 2. Involved in oxygen transport from the lung to the various peripheral tissues. From Colobus guereza (Mantled guereza) (Eastern black-and-white colobus monkey).
   1714..2105    -  intron         β-globin intron (fragment): internally truncated intron from human β-globin
   2475..2563    -  intron         β-globin intron (fragment): internally truncated intron from human β-globin
   2564..2785    -  CDS            HBB (fragment): HBB_HUMAN - Experimental evidence at protein level: Swiss-Prot protein existence level 1. [Spinorphin]: functions as an endogenous inhibitor of enkephalin-degrading enzymes such as DPP3, and as a selective antagonist of the P2RX3 receptor which is involved in pain signaling, these properties implicate it as a regulator of pain and inflammation. From Homo sapiens (Human).
   2786..2804    +  CDS            lacZα (fragment): LacZα fragment of β-galactosidase; lacZ fragment
   2814..2936    -  CDS            HBB: HBB_COLGU - Experimental evidence at transcript level: Swiss-Prot protein existence level 2. Involved in oxygen transport from the lung to the various peripheral tissues. From Colobus guereza (Mantled guereza) (Eastern black-and-white colobus monkey).
   2940..3331    -  intron         β-globin intron (fragment): internally truncated intron from human β-globin
   3701..3789    -  intron         β-globin intron (fragment): internally truncated intron from human β-globin
   3790..4020    -  CDS            HBB (fragment): HBB_HUMAN - Experimental evidence at protein level: Swiss-Prot protein existence level 1. [Spinorphin]: functions as an endogenous inhibitor of enkephalin-degrading enzymes such as DPP3, and as a selective antagonist of the P2RX3 receptor which is involved in pain signaling, these properties implicate it as a regulator of pain and inflammation. From Homo sapiens (Human).
   4026..4718    -  CDS            mRFP1.5: mRFP1.5 is a fluorescent protein published in 2004, derived from Discosoma sp.. It is reported to be a monomer.
   4782..5465    -  CDS            (3-F)Tyr-EGFP: (3-F)Tyr-EGFP is a basic (constitutively fluorescent) green fluorescent protein published in 2004, derived from Aequorea victoria.
   5503..5852    -  promoter       TRE3GV promoter: 3rd-generation Tet-responsive promoter that can be activated by binding of Tet-On® 3G, optimized for retroviral and lentiviral vectors
   5897..5959    +  CDS            nef (fragment): NEF_HV1Z2 - Experimental evidence at protein level: Swiss-Prot protein existence level 1. Extracellular Nef protein targets CD4(+) T-lymphocytes for apoptosis by interacting with CXCR4 surface receptors. From Human immunodeficiency virus type 1 group M subtype D (isolate Z2/CDC-Z34) (HIV-1).
   5961..6194    +  LTR            3' LTR (ΔU3): self-inactivating 3' long terminal repeat (LTR) from HIV-1
   6219..6237    -  promoter       SP6 promoter: promoter for bacteriophage SP6 RNA polymerase
   6465..6744    +  CDS            TcR (fragment): tetracycline efflux protein; tet; confers resistance to tetracycline
   6745..6793    -  misc_feature   bom (fragment): basis of mobility region from pBR322
   6895..6930    -  CDS            rop (fragment): Rop protein, which maintains plasmids at low copy number; rop
   7025..7129    +  promoter       AmpR promoter: bla
   7130..7990    +  CDS            AmpR: β-lactamase; bla; confers resistance to ampicillin, carbenicillin, and related antibiotics
   8161..8749    +  rep_origin     ori: high-copy-number ColE1/pMB1/pBR322/pUC origin of replication
   8932..8988    +  CDS            lacI (fragment): lac repressor; lacI; The lac repressor binds to the lac operator to inhibit transcription in E. coli. This inhibition can be relieved by adding lactose or isopropyl-β-D-thiogalactopyranoside (IPTG).
   8995..9324    +  promoter       SV40 promoter: SV40 enhancer and early promoter
   9524..9643    +  CDS            gpt (fragment): XGPT_ECOLI - Also known as gpp, gxu. Experimental evidence at protein level: Swiss-Prot protein existence level 1. Purine salvage pathway enzyme that catalyzes the transfer of the ribosyl-5-phosphate group from 5-phospho-alpha-D-ribose 1- diphosphate (PRPP) to the N9 position of the 6-oxopurines guanine and xanthine to form the corresponding ribonucleotides GMP (guanosine 5'- monophosphate) and XMP (xanthosine 5'-monophosphate), with the release of PPi. To a lesser extent, also acts on hypoxanthine (PubMed:9100006, PubMed:3886014). Does not ribophosphorylate adenine (PubMed:3886014). From Esch
   9643..9978    +  CDS            gpt (fragment): XGPT_ECOLI - Also known as gpp, gxu. Experimental evidence at protein level: Swiss-Prot protein existence level 1. Purine salvage pathway enzyme that catalyzes the transfer of the ribosyl-5-phosphate group from 5-phospho-alpha-D-ribose 1- diphosphate (PRPP) to the N9 position of the 6-oxopurines guanine and xanthine to form the corresponding ribonucleotides GMP (guanosine 5'- monophosphate) and XMP (xanthosine 5'-monophosphate), with the release of PPi. To a lesser extent, also acts on hypoxanthine (PubMed:9100006, PubMed:3886014). Does not ribophosphorylate adenine (PubMed:3886014). From Esch
  10073..10378   +  CDS            frsA (fragment): FRSA_ECOLI - Also known as yafA. Experimental evidence at protein level: Swiss-Prot protein existence level 1. Catalyzes the hydrolysis of esters (PubMed:15808744). Displays esterase activity toward pNP-butyrate (PubMed:15808744). May stimulate mixed-acid fermentation by acting as a fermentation/respiration switch that down-regulates respiration and up- regulates fermentation rates (PubMed:15169777). From Escherichia coli (strain K12).
  10382..10456   +  CDS            small t antigen (fragment): SV40 (simian virus 40) small t antigen
  10458..10523   +  intron         small t intron: SV40 (simian virus 40) small t antigen intron
  10653..10673   +  CDS            SV40 NLS: nuclear localization signal of SV40 (simian virus 40) large T antigen
  10992..11075   +  CDS            large T antigen (fragment): large T antigen from SV40 (simian virus 40)
  11098..11232   +  polyA_signal   SV40 poly(A) signal: SV40 polyadenylation signal
  11399..11728   +  CDS            nef (fragment): NEF_HV1BR - Experimental evidence at protein level: Swiss-Prot protein existence level 1. Extracellular Nef protein targets CD4(+) T-lymphocytes for apoptosis by interacting with CXCR4 surface receptors (PubMed:14990729). From Human immunodeficiency virus type 1 group M subtype B (isolate BRU/LAI) (HIV-1).
  11776..12033   +  LTR            5' LTR (truncated): truncated 5' long terminal repeat (LTR) from HIV-1
  12080..12205   +  misc_feature   HIV-1 Ψ: packaging signal of human immunodeficiency virus type 1
  12189..137     +  CDS            HIV-1 gag (fragment) (across the origin): gag protein from human immunodeficiency virus 1; gag
>Addgene plasmid #216221 | NMD2_lenti | addgene full sequence | sequence record 429915 | Addgene NGS Result
CCTTCAGACAGGATCAGAAGAACTTAGATCATTATATAATACAGTAGCAACCCTCTATTGTGTGCATCAA
AGGATAGAGATAAAAGACACCAAGGAAGCTTTAGACAAGATAGAGGAAGAGCAAAACAAAAGTAAGACCA
CCGCACAGCAAGCGGCCGGCCGCTGATCTTCAGACCTGGAGGAGGAGATATGAGGGACAATTGGAGAAGT
GAATTATATAAATATAAAGTAGTAAAAATTGAACCATTAGGAGTAGCACCCACCAAGGCAAAGAGAAGAG
TGGTGCAGAGAGAAAAAAGAGCAGTGGGAATAGGAGCTTTGTTCCTTGGGTTCTTGGGAGCAGCAGGAAG
CACTATGGGCGCAGCGTCAATGACGCTGACGGTACAGGCCAGACAATTATTGTCTGGTATAGTGCAGCAG
CAGAACAATTTGCTGAGGGCTATTGAGGCGCAACAGCATCTGTTGCAACTCACAGTCTGGGGCATCAAGC
AGCTCCAGGCAAGAATCCTGGCTGTGGAAAGATACCTAAAGGATCAACAGCTCCTGGGGATTTGGGGTTG
CTCTGGAAAACTCATTTGCACCACTGCTGTGCCTTGGAATGCTAGTTGGAGTAATAAATCTCTGGAACAG
ATTTGGAATCACACGACCTGGATGGAGTGGGACAGAGAAATTAACAATTACACAAGCTTAATACACTCCT
TAATTGAAGAATCGCAAAACCAGCAAGAAAAGAATGAACAAGAATTATTGGAATTAGATAAATGGGCAAG
TTTGTGGAATTGGTTTAACATAACAAATTGGCTGTGGTATATAAAATTATTCATAATGATAGTAGGAGGC
TTGGTAGGTTTAAGAATAGTTTTTGCTGTACTTTCTATAGTGAATAGAGTTAGGCAGGGATATTCACCAT
TATCGTTTCAGACCCACCTCCCAACCCCGAGGGGACCCGACAGGCCCGAAGGAATAGAAGAAGAAGGTGG
AGAGAGAGACAGAGACAGATCCATTCGATTAGTGAACGGATCTCGACGGTATCGCCAAATGGCAGTATTC
ATCCACAATTTTAAAAGAAAAGGGGGGATTGGGGGGTACAGTGCAGGGGAAAGAATAGTAGACATAATAG
CAACAGACATACAAACTAAAGAATTACAAAAACAAATTACAAAAATTCAAAATTTTCGGGTTTATTACAG
GGACAGCAGAGATCCAGTTTATCCATAGAGCCCACCGCATCCCCAGCATGCCTGCTATTGTCTTCCCAAT
CCTCCCCCTTGCTGTCCTGCCCCACCCCACCCCCCAGAATAGAATGACACCTACTCAGACAATGCGATGC
AATTTCCTCATTTTATTAGGAAAGGACAGTGGGAGTGGCACCTTCTAGGGTCAAGGAAGGCACGGGGGAG
GGGCAAACAACAGATGGCTGGCAACTAGAAGGCACAGTCGAGGCTGATCAGCGGGTTTAAACGGGCCCTC
TAGACTCGAGCAGAATCCAGATGCTCAAGGCCCTTCATAATATCCCCCAGTTTAGTAGTTGGACTTAGGG
AACAAAGGAACCTTTAATAGAAATTGGACAGCAAGAAAGCGAGCTTAGTGATACTTGTGGGCCAGGGCAT
TAGCCACACCAGCCACCACTTTCTGATAGGCAGCCTGCACTGGTGGGGTGAATTCTTTGCCAAAGTGATG
GGCCAGCACACAGACCAGCACGTTGCCCAGGAGCTGTGGGAGGAAGATAAGAGGTATGAACATGATTAGC
AAAAGGGCCTAGCTTGGACTCAGAATAATCCAGCCTTATCCCAACCATAAAATAAAAGCAGAATGGTAGC
TGGATTGTAGCTGCTATTAGCAATATGAAACCTCTTACATCAGTTACAATTTATATGCAGAAATATTTAT
ATGCAGAAATATTGCTATTGCCTTAACCCAGAAATTATCACTGTTATTCTTTAGAATGGTGCAAAGAGGC
ATGATACATTGTATCATTATTGCCCTGAAAGAAAGAGATTAGGGAAAGTATTAGAAATAAGATAAACAAA
AAAGTATATTAAAAGAAGAAAGCATTTTTTAAAATTACAAATGCAAAATTACCCTGATTTGGTCAATATG
TGTACACATATTAAAACATTACACTTTAACCCATAAATATGTATAATGATTATGTATCAATTAAAAATAA
AAGAAAATAAAGTAGGGAGATTATGAATATGCAAATAAGCACACATATATTCCAAATAGTAATGTACTAG
GCAGACTGTGTAAAGTTTTTTTTTAAGTTACTTAATGTATCTCAGAGATATTTCCTTTTGTTATACACAA
TGTTAAGGCATTAAGTATAATAGTAAAAATTGCGGAGAAGAAAAAAAAAGAAAGCAAGAATTAAACAAAA
GAAAACAATTGTTATGAACAGCAAATAAAAGAAACTAAAACGATCCTGAGACTTCCACACTGATGCAATC
ATTCGTCTGTTTCCCATTCTAAACTGTACCCTGTTACTTCTCCCCTTCCTATGACATGAACTTAACCATA
GAAAAGAAGGGGAAAGAAAACATCAAGGGTCCCATAGACTCACCCTGAAGTTCTCAGGATCCACGTGCAG
CTTGTCACAGTGCAGCTCACTCAGTGTGGCAAAGGTGCCCTTGAGGTTGTCCAGGTGAGCCAGGCCATCA
CTAAAGGCACCGAGCACTTTCTTGCCATGAGCCTTCACCTTAGGGTTGCCCATAACAGCATCAGGAGTGG
ACAGATCCCCAAAGGACTCAAAGAACCTCTGGGTCCAAGGGTAGACCACCAGCAGCACTGGCCGTCGTTT
TACACTCGAGTTAGTGATACTTGTGGGCCAGGGCATTAGCCACACCAGCCACCACTTTCTGATAGGCAGC
CTGCACTGGTGGGGTGAATTCTTTGCCAAAGTGATGGGCCAGCACACAGACCAGCACGTTGCCCAGGAGC
TGTGGGAGGAAGATAAGAGGTATGAACATGATTAGCAAAAGGGCCTAGCTTGGACTCAGAATAATCCAGC
CTTATCCCAACCATAAAATAAAAGCAGAATGGTAGCTGGATTGTAGCTGCTATTAGCAATATGAAACCTC
TTACATCAGTTACAATTTATATGCAGAAATATTTATATGCAGAAATATTGCTATTGCCTTAACCCAGAAA
TTATCACTGTTATTCTTTAGAATGGTGCAAAGAGGCATGATACATTGTATCATTATTGCCCTGAAAGAAA
GAGATTAGGGAAAGTATTAGAAATAAGATAAACAAAAAAGTATATTAAAAGAAGAAAGCATTTTTTAAAA
TTACAAATGCAAAATTACCCTGATTTGGTCAATATGTGTACACATATTAAAACATTACACTTTAACCCAT
AAATATGTATAATGATTATGTATCAATTAAAAATAAAAGAAAATAAAGTAGGGAGATTATGAATATGCAA
ATAAGCACACATATATTCCAAATAGTAATGTACTAGGCAGACTGTGTAAAGTTTTTTTTTAAGTTACTTA
ATGTATCTCAGAGATATTTCCTTTTGTTATACACAATGTTAAGGCATTAAGTATAATAGTAAAAATTGCG
GAGAAGAAAAAAAAAGAAAGCAAGAATTAAACAAAAGAAAACAATTGTTATGAACAGCAAATAAAAGAAA
CTAAAACGATCCTGAGACTTCCACACTGATGCAATCATTCGTCTGTTTCCCATTCTAAACTGTACCCTGT
TACTTCTCCCCTTCCTATGACATGAACTTAACCATAGAAAAGAAGGGGAAAGAAAACATCAAGGGTCCCA
TAGACTCACCCTGAAGTTCTCAGGATCCACGTGCAGCTTGTCACAGTGCAGCTCACTCAGTGTGGCAAAG
GTGCCCTTGAGGTTGTCCAGGTGAGCCAGGCCATCACTAAAGGCACCGAGCACTTTCTTGCCATGAGCCT
TCACCTTAGGGTTGCCCATAACAGCATCAGGAGTGGACAGATCCCCAAAGGACTCAAAGAACCTCTGGGT
CCAAGGGTAGACCACCAGCAGCCAGCGGCCGCTTACCCTGTTGAATGGCGTCCCTCTGCGCGTTCGTATT
GCTCCACTATTGTGTAATCTTCGTTGTGACTGGTAATGTCCAATTTAATATTGACATTGTACGCGCCTGG
CAATTGGACAGGCTTTTTAGCTTTGTACGTCGTTTTAACTTCCGCGTCATAATGGCCTCCGTCTTTGAGT
TTCAGCCGCTGCTTAATCTCACCCTTAAGTGCGCCGTCCTCTGGGTACATCCGCTCGCTACTGGCTTCCC
AACCCATAGTTTTCTTCTGCATGACTGGGCCATCGCTTGGGAAGTTGGTTCCGCGAAGTTTCACCTTATA
TATAAACTCTCCATCTTGCAAAGAAGAGTCCTGAGTCACTGTAACAACGCCCCCATCTTCAAAGTTCATG
ACGCGCTCCCATTTGAACCCCTCTGGAAAACTCAGTTTAAGGTAATCAGGAATGTCTGCGGGATGTTTGA
CATACGCCTTGGAACCATACATAAACTGGGGGCTAAGAATGTCCCATGCGAAAGGAAGTGGTCCACCTTT
AGTAACCTTCAATTTAGCGGTCTGTGTTCCTTCATATGGTCGACCCTCCCCCTCTCCCTCGATTTCGAAC
TCGTGGCCGTTTACAGATCCCTCCATGTGAACTTTGAACCTCATGAATTCCTTGATAATCGCCATGTTGG
AACCGGTGCCAGGTCCAGGGTTCTCCTCCACGTCTCCAGCCTGCTTCAGCAGGCTGAAGTTAGTAGCTCC
GCTTCCGGCGGATCCGCCGGTTATGCCGGCGGCAGTGACGAACTCTTTCAAGACCATATGATCGCGCTTT
TCATTCGGATCTTTAGAAAGAGCGGATTGTGTGCTCAAATAGTGATTATCTGGCAAGAGGACGGGACCGT
CTCCTATCGGTGTATTCTGTTGGTAATGGTCGGCAAGCTGTACTGATCCGTCCTCGATATTATGCCGGAT
CTTAAAATTGACTTTGATGCCATTCTTCTGTTTATCTGCCATGATATAGACGTTGTGTGAATTGTAATTA
TATTCGAGTTTATGGCCCAGGATGTTACCGTCTTCCTTGAAGTCGATTCCCTTCAGCTCTATTCGATTCA
CGAGCGTGTCTCCTTCAAATTTAACCTCAGCCCGCGTTTTATAATTACCATCGTCTTTGAAAAAGATCGT
CCTTTCCTGTACGTACCCCTCAGGCATTGCACTCTTGAAAAAATCGTGCTGCTTCATATGGTCTGGGTAT
CTGCTAAAACATTGCACGCCGTAGGTAAGCGTTGTTACGAGCGTCGGCCAGGGTACGGGCAGTTTCCCGG
TAGTGCAGATAAATTTCAAGGTAAGTTTACCGTAAGTGGCGTCTCCCTCTCCTTCACCGCTCACTGAAAA
TTTATGGCCATTCACGTCTCCGTCCAATTCAACCAGGATGGGGACGACACCCGTAAAAAGTTCTTCACCT
TTAGACACCATGGTACCATGCTAGTTTGCAACGTATGGTACCAAGTATAAGACAAAAGTGTTGTGGAATT
GCTCCAGGCGATCTGACGGTTCACTAAACGAGCTCTGCTTTTATAGGCGCCCACCGTACACGCCTACCTC
GACATACGTTCTCTATCACTGATAGGGAGTAAACTGGATATACGTTCTCTATCACTGATAGGGAGTAAAC
TGTAGGTACGTTCTCTATCACTGATAGGGAGTAAACTGGTCATACGTTCTCTATCACTGATAGGGAGTAA
ACTCCTTATACGTTCTCTATCACTGATAGGGAGTAAAGTCTGCATACGTTCTCTATCACTGATAGGGAGT
AAACTCTTCATACGTTCTCTATCACTGATAGGGAGTAAACTCGAGTGAAGACGAAAGGGGTTTAAACCCG
CTGATCAGCCTCGACTTTAAGACCAATGACTTACAAGGCAGCTGTAGATCTTAGCCACTTTTTAAAAGAA
AAGGGGGGACTGGAAGGGCTAATTCACTCCCAACGAAGACAAGATCTGCTTTTTGCTTGTACTGGGTCTC
TCTGGTTAGACCAGATCTGAGCCTGGGAGCTCTCTGGCTAACTAGGGAACCCACTGCTTAAGCCTCAATA
AAGCTTGCCTTGAGTGCTTCAAGTAGTGTGTGCCCGTCTGTTGTGTGACTCTGGTAACTAGAGATCCCTC
AGACCCTTTTAGTCAGTGTGGAAAATCTCTAGCAGCATCTAGAATTAATTCCGTGTATTCTATAGTGTCA
CCTAAATCGTATGTGTATGATACATAAGGTTATGTATTAATTGTAGCCGCGTTCTAACGACAATATGTAC
AAGCCTAATTGTGTAGCATCTGGCTTACTGAAGCAGACCCTATCATCTCTCTCGTAAACTGCCGTCAGAG
TCGGTTTGGTTGGACGAACCTTCTGAGTTTCTGGTAACGCCGTCCCGCACCCGGAAATGGTCAGCGAACC
AATCAGCAGGGTCATCGCTAGCCAGATCCTCTACGCCGGACGCATCGTGGCCGGCATCACCGGCGCCACA
GGTGCGGTTGCTGGCGCCTATATCGCCGACATCACCGATGGGGAAGATCGGGCTCGCCACTTCGGGCTCA
TGAGCGCTTGTTTCGGCGTGGGTATGGTGGCAGGCCCCGTGGCCGGGGGACTGTTGGGCGCCATCTCCTT
GCATGCACCATTCCTTGCGGCGGCGGTGCTCAACGGCCTCAACCTACTACTGGGCTGCTTCCTAATGCAG
GAGTCGCATAAGGGAGAGCGTCGAATGGTGCACTCTCAGTACAATCTGCTCTGATGCCGCATAGTTAAGC
CAGCCCCGACACCCGCCAACACCCGCTGACGCGCCCTGACGGGCTTGTCTGCTCCCGGCATCCGCTTACA
GACAAGCTGTGACCGTCTCCGGGAGCTGCATGTGTCAGAGGTTTTCACCGTCATCACCGAAACGCGCGAG
ACGAAAGGGCCTCGTGATACGCCTATTTTTATAGGTTAATGTCATGATAATAATGGTTTCTTAGACGTCA
GGTGGCACTTTTCGGGGAAATGTGCGCGGAACCCCTATTTGTTTATTTTTCTAAATACATTCAAATATGT
ATCCGCTCATGAGACAATAACCCTGATAAATGCTTCAATAATATTGAAAAAGGAAGAGTATGAGTATTCA
ACATTTCCGTGTCGCCCTTATTCCCTTTTTTGCGGCATTTTGCCTTCCTGTTTTTGCTCACCCAGAAACG
CTGGTGAAAGTAAAAGATGCTGAAGATCAGTTGGGTGCACGAGTGGGTTACATCGAACTGGATCTCAACA
GCGGTAAGATCCTTGAGAGTTTTCGCCCCGAAGAACGTTTTCCAATGATGAGCACTTTTAAAGTTCTGCT
ATGTGGCGCGGTATTATCCCGTATTGACGCCGGGCAAGAGCAACTCGGTCGCCGCATACACTATTCTCAG
AATGACTTGGTTGAGTACTCACCAGTCACAGAAAAGCATCTTACGGATGGCATGACAGTAAGAGAATTAT
GCAGTGCTGCCATAACCATGAGTGATAACACTGCGGCCAACTTACTTCTGACAACGATCGGAGGACCGAA
GGAGCTAACCGCTTTTTTGCACAACATGGGGGATCATGTAACTCGCCTTGATCGTTGGGAACCGGAGCTG
AATGAAGCCATACCAAACGACGAGCGTGACACCACGATGCCTGTAGCAATGGCAACAACGTTGCGCAAAC
TATTAACTGGCGAACTACTTACTCTAGCTTCCCGGCAACAATTAATAGACTGGATGGAGGCGGATAAAGT
TGCAGGACCACTTCTGCGCTCGGCCCTTCCGGCTGGCTGGTTTATTGCTGATAAATCTGGAGCCGGTGAG
CGTGGGTCTCGCGGTATCATTGCAGCACTGGGGCCAGATGGTAAGCCCTCCCGTATCGTAGTTATCTACA
CGACGGGGAGTCAGGCAACTATGGATGAACGAAATAGACAGATCGCTGAGATAGGTGCCTCACTGATTAA
GCATTGGTAACTGTCAGACCAAGTTTACTCATATATACTTTAGATTGATTTAAAACTTCATTTTTAATTT
AAAAGGATCTAGGTGAAGATCCTTTTTGATAATCTCATGACCAAAATCCCTTAACGTGAGTTTTCGTTCC
ACTGAGCGTCAGACCCCGTAGAAAAGATCAAAGGATCTTCTTGAGATCCTTTTTTTCTGCGCGTAATCTG
CTGCTTGCAAACAAAAAAACCACCGCTACCAGCGGTGGTTTGTTTGCCGGATCAAGAGCTACCAACTCTT
TTTCCGAAGGTAACTGGCTTCAGCAGAGCGCAGATACCAAATACTGTTCTTCTAGTGTAGCCGTAGTTAG
GCCACCACTTCAAGAACTCTGTAGCACCGCCTACATACCTCGCTCTGCTAATCCTGTTACCAGTGGCTGC
TGCCAGTGGCGATAAGTCGTGTCTTACCGGGTTGGACTCAAGACGATAGTTACCGGATAAGGCGCAGCGG
TCGGGCTGAACGGGGGGTTCGTGCACACAGCCCAGCTTGGAGCGAACGACCTACACCGAACTGAGATACC
TACAGCGTGAGCTATGAGAAAGCGCCACGCTTCCCGAAGGGAGAAAGGCGGACAGGTATCCGGTAAGCGG
CAGGGTCGGAACAGGAGAGCGCACGAGGGAGCTTCCAGGGGGAAACGCCTGGTATCTTTATAGTCCTGTC
GGGTTTCGCCACCTCTGACTTGAGCGTCGATTTTTGTGATGCTCGTCAGGGGGGCGGAGCCTATGGAAAA
ACGCCAGCAACGCGGCCTTTTTACGGTTCCTGGCCTTTTGCTGGCCTTTTGCTCACATGTTCTTTCCTGC
GTTATCCCCTGATTCTGTGGATAACCGTATTACCGCCTTTGAGTGAGCTGATACCGCTCGCCGCAGCCGA
ACGACCGAGCGCAGCGAGTCAGTGAGCGAGGAAGCGGAAGAGCGCCCAATACGCAAACCGCCTCTCCCCG
CGCGTTGGCCGATTCATTAATGCAGCTGTGGAATGTGTGTCAGTTAGGGTGTGGAAAGTCCCCAGGCTCC
CCAGCAGGCAGAAGTATGCAAAGCATGCATCTCAATTAGTCAGCAACCAGGTGTGGAAAGTCCCCAGGCT
CCCCAGCAGGCAGAAGTATGCAAAGCATGCATCTCAATTAGTCAGCAACCATAGTCCCGCCCCTAACTCC
GCCCATCCCGCCCCTAACTCCGCCCAGTTCCGCCCATTCTCCGCCCCATGGCTGACTAATTTTTTTTATT
TATGCAGAGGCCGAGGCCGCCTCGGCCTCTGAGCTATTCCAGAAGTAGTGAGGAGGCTTTTTTGGAGGCC
TAGGCTTTTGCAAAAAGCTTGGACACAAGACAGGCTTGCGAGATATGTTTGAGAATACCACTTTATCCCG
CGTCAGGGAGAGGCAGTGCGTAAAAAGACGCGGACTCATGTGAAATACTGGTTTTTAGTGCGCCAGATCT
CTATAATCTCGCGCAACCTATTTTCCCCTCGAACACTTTTTAAGCCGTAGATAAACAGGCTGGGACACTT
CACATGAGCGAAAAATACATCGTCACCTGGGACATGTTGCAGATCCATGCACGTAAACTCGCAAGCCGAC
TGATGCCTTCTGAACAATGGAAAGGCATTATTGCCGTAAGCCGTGGCGGTCTGTACCGGGTGCGTTACTG
GCGCGTGAACTGGGTATTCGTCATGTCGATACCGTTTGTATTTCCAGCTACGATCACGACAACCAGCGCG
AGCTTAAAGTGCTGAAACGCGCAGAAGGCGATGGCGAAGGCTTCATCGTTATTGATGACCTGGTGGATAC
CGGTGGTACTGCGGTTGCGATTCGTGAAATGTATCCAAAAGCGCACTTTGTCACCATCTTCGCAAAACCG
GCTGGTCGTCCGCTGGTTGATGACTATGTTGTTGATATCCCGCAAGATACCTGGATTGAACAGCCGTGGG
ATATGGGCGTCGTATTCGTCCCGCCAATCTCCGGTCGCTAATCTTTTCAACGCCTGGCACTGCCGGGCGT
TGTTCTTTTTAACTTCAGGCGGGTTACAATAGTTTCCAGTAAGTATTCTGGAGGCTGCATCCATGACACA
GGCAAACCTGAGCGAAACCCTGTTCAAACCCCGCTTTAAACATCCTGAAACCTCGACGCTAGTCCGCCGC
TTTAATCACGGCGCACAACCGCCTGTGCAGTCGGCCCTTGATGGTAAAACCATCCCTCACTGGTATCGCA
TGATTAACCGTCTGATGTGGATCTGGCGCGGCATTGACCCACGCGAAATCCTCGACGTCCAGGCACGTAT
TGTGATGAGCGATGCCGAACGTACCGACGATGATTTATACGATACGGTGATTGGCTACCGTGGCGGCAAC
TGGATTTATGAGTGGGCCCCGGATCTTTGTGAAGGAACCTTACTTCTGTGGTGTGACATAATTGGACAAA
CTACCTACAGAGATTTAAAGCTCTAAGGTAAATATAAAATTTTTAAGTGTATAATGTGTTAAACTACTGA
TTCTAATTGTTTGTGTATTTTAGATTCCAACCTATGGAACTGATGAATGGGAGCAGTGGTGGAATGCCTT
TAATGAGGAAAACCTGTTTTGCTCAGAAGAAATGCCATCTAGTGATGATGAGGCTACTGCTGACTCTCAA
CATTCTACTCCTCCAAAAAAGAAGAGAAAGGTAGAAGACCCCAAGGACTTTCCTTCAGAATTGCTAAGTT
TTTTGAGTCATGCTGTGTTTAGTAATAGAACTCTTGCTTGCTTTGCTATTTACACCACAAAGGAAAAAGC
TGCACTGCTATACAAGAAAATTATGGAAAAATATTCTGTAACCTTTATAAGTAGGCATAACAGTTATAAT
CATAACATACTGTTTTTTCTTACTCCACACAGGCATAGAGTGTCTGCTATTAATAACTATGCTCAAAAAT
TGTGTACCTTTAGCTTTTTAATTTGTAAAGGGGTTAATAAGGAATATTTGATGTATAGTGCCTTGACTAG
AGATCATAATCAGCCATACCACATTTGTAGAGGTTTTACTTGCTTTAAAAAACCTCCCACACCTCCCCCT
GAACCTGAAACATAAAATGAATGCAATTGTTGTTGTTAACTTGTTTATTGCAGCTTATAATGGTTACAAA
TAAAGCAATAGCATCACAAATTTCACAAATAAAGCATTTTTTTCACTGCATTCTAGTTGTGGTTTGTCCA
AACTCATCAATGTATCTTATCATGTCTGGATCAACTGGATAACTCAAGCTAACCAAAATCATCCCAAACT
TCCCACCCCATACCCTATTACCACTGCCAATTACCTGTGGTTTCATTTACTCTAAACCTGTGATTCCTCT
GAATTATTTTCATTTTAAAGAAATTGTATTTGTTAAATATGTACTACAAACTTAGTAGTTGGAAGGGCTA
ATTCACTCCCAAAGAAGACAAGATATCCTTGATCTGTGGATCTACCACACACAAGGCTACTTCCCTGATT
AGCAGAACTACACACCAGGGCCAGGGGTCAGATATCCACTGACCTTTGGATGGTGCTACAAGCTAGTACC
AGTTGAGCCAGATAAGGTAGAAGAGGCCAATAAAGGAGAGAACACCAGCTTGTTACACCCTGTGAGCCTG
CATGGGATGGATGACCCGGAGAGAGAAGTGTTAGAGTGGAGGTTTGACAGCCGCCTAGCATTTCATCACG
TGGCCCGAGAGCTGCATCCGGAGTACTTCAAGAACTGCTGATATCGAGCTTGCTACAAGGGACTTTCCGC
TGGGGACTTTCCAGGGAGGCGTGGCCTGGGCGGGACTGGGGAGTGGCGAGCCCTCAGATCCTGCATATAA
GCAGCTGCTTTTTGCCTGTACTGGGTCTCTCTGGTTAGACCAGATCTGAGCCTGGGAGCTCTCTGGCTAA
CTAGGGAACCCACTGCTTAAGCCTCAATAAAGCTTGCCTTGAGTGCTTCAAGTAGTGTGTGCCCGTCTGT
TGTGTGACTCTGGTAACTAGAGATCCCTCAGACCCTTTTAGTCAGTGTGGAAAATCTCTAGCAGTGGCGC
CCGAACAGGGACTTGAAAGCGAAAGGGAAACCAGAGGAGCTCTCTCGACGCAGGACTCGGCTTGCTGAAG
CGCGCACGGCAAGAGGCGAGGGGCGGCGACTGGTGAGTACGCCAAAAATTTTGACTAGCGGAGGCTAGAA
GGAGAGAGATGGGTGCGAGAGCGTCAGTATTAAGCGGGGGAGAATTAGATCGCGATGGGAAAAAATTCGG
TTAAGGCCAGGGGGAAAGAAAAAATATAAATTAAAACATATAGTATGGGCAAGCAGGGAGCTAGAACGAT
TCGCAGTTAATCCTGGCCTGTTAGAAACATCAGAAGGCTGTAGACAAATACTGGGACAGCTACAACCATC
